>Addgene plasmid #142759 | TFORF1226 | addgene full sequence | sequence record 395828 | Addgene NGS Result
TTAATGTAGTCTTATGCAATACTCTTGTAGTCTTGCAACATGGTAACGATGAGTTAGCAACATGCCTTAC
AAGGAGAGAAAAAGCACCGTGCATGCCGATTGGTGGAAGTAAGGTGGTACGATCGTGCCTTATTAGGAAG
GCAACAGACGGGTCTGACATGGATTGGACGAACCACTGAATTGCCGCATTGCAGAGATATTGTATTTAAG
TGCCTAGCTCGATACATAAACGGGTCTCTCTGGTTAGACCAGATCTGAGCCTGGGAGCTCTCTGGCTAAC
TAGGGAACCCACTGCTTAAGCCTCAATAAAGCTTGCCTTGAGTGCTTCAAGTAGTGTGTGCCCGTCTGTT
GTGTGACTCTGGTAACTAGAGATCCCTCAGACCCTTTTAGTCAGTGTGGAAAATCTCTAGCAGTGGCGCC
CGAACAGGGACTTGAAAGCGAAAGGGAAACCAGAGGAGCTCTCTCGACGCAGGACTCGGCTTGCTGAAGC
GCGCACGGCAAGAGGCGAGGGGCGGCGACTGGTGAGTACGCCAAAAATTTTGACTAGCGGAGGCTAGAAG
GAGAGAGATGGGTGCGAGAGCGTCAGTATTAAGCGGGGGAGAATTAGATCGCGATGGGAAAAAATTCGGT
TAAGGCCAGGGGGAAAGAAAAAATATAAATTAAAACATATAGTATGGGCAAGCAGGGAGCTAGAACGATT
CGCAGTTAATCCTGGCCTGTTAGAAACATCAGAAGGCTGTAGACAAATACTGGGACAGCTACAACCATCC
CTTCAGACAGGATCAGAAGAACTTAGATCATTATATAATACAGTAGCAACCCTCTATTGTGTGCATCAAA
GGATAGAGATAAAAGACACCAAGGAAGCTTTAGACAAGATAGAGGAAGAGCAAAACAAAAGTAAGACCAC
CGCACAGCAAGCGGCCGCTGATCTTCAGACCTGGAGGAGGAGATATGAGGGACAATTGGAGAAGTGAATT
ATATAAATATAAAGTAGTAAAAATTGAACCATTAGGAGTAGCACCCACCAAGGCAAAGAGAAGAGTGGTG
CAGAGAGAAAAAAGAGCAGTGGGAATAGGAGCTTTGTTCCTTGGGTTCTTGGGAGCAGCAGGAAGCACTA
TGGGCGCAGCGTCAATGACGCTGACGGTACAGGCCAGACAATTATTGTCTGGTATAGTGCAGCAGCAGAA
CAATTTGCTGAGGGCTATTGAGGCGCAACAGCATCTGTTGCAACTCACAGTCTGGGGCATCAAGCAGCTC
CAGGCAAGAATCCTGGCTGTGGAAAGATACCTAAAGGATCAACAGCTCCTGGGGATTTGGGGTTGCTCTG
GAAAACTCATTTGCACCACTGCTGTGCCTTGGAATGCTAGTTGGAGTAATAAATCTCTGGAACAGATTTG
GAATCACACGACCTGGATGGAGTGGGACAGAGAAATTAACAATTACACAAGCTTAATACACTCCTTAATT
GAAGAATCGCAAAACCAGCAAGAAAAGAATGAACAAGAATTATTGGAATTAGATAAATGGGCAAGTTTGT
GGAATTGGTTTAACATAACAAATTGGCTGTGGTATATAAAATTATTCATAATGATAGTAGGAGGCTTGGT
AGGTTTAAGAATAGTTTTTGCTGTACTTTCTATAGTGAATAGAGTTAGGCAGGGATATTCACCATTATCG
TTTCAGACCCACCTCCCAACCCCGAGGGGACCCATGCATTGCATCTCAATTAGTCAGCAACCAGGTGTGG
AAAGTCCCCAGGCTCCCCAGCAGGCAGAAGTATGCAAAGCATGCGTCTCAATTAGTCAGCAACCATAGTC
CCGCCCCTAACTCCGCCCATCCCGCCCCTAACTCCGCCCAGTTCCGCCCATTCTCCGCCCCATGGCTGAC
TAATTTTTTTTATTTATGCAGAGGCCGAGGCCGCCTCGGCCTCTGAGCTATTCCAGAAGTAGTGAGGAGG
CTTTTTTGGAGGCCTAGGCTTTTGCAAAAAGCTTTCTAGAGGTACCACCGGAGCTTACCATGACCGAGTA
CAAGCCCACGGTGCGCCTCGCCACCCGCGACGACGTCCCCAGGGCCGTACGCACCCTCGCCGCCGCGTTC
GCCGACTACCCCGCCACGCGCCACACCGTCGATCCGGACCGCCACATCGAGCGGGTCACCGAGCTGCAAG
AACTCTTCCTCACGCGCGTCGGGCTCGACATCGGCAAGGTGTGGGTCGCGGACGACGGCGCCGCCGTGGC
GGTCTGGACCACGCCGGAGAGCGTCGAAGCGGGGGCGGTGTTCGCCGAGATCGGCCCGCGCATGGCCGAG
TTGAGCGGTTCCCGGCTGGCCGCGCAGCAACAGATGGAAGGCCTCCTGGCGCCGCACCGGCCCAAGGAGC
CCGCGTGGTTCCTGGCCACCGTCGGCGTCTCGCCCGACCACCAGGGCAAGGGTCTGGGCAGCGCCGTCGT
GCTCCCCGGAGTGGAGGCGGCCGAGCGCGCCGGGGTGCCCGCCTTCCTGGAGACCTCCGCGCCCCGCAAC
CTCCCCTTCTACGAGCGGCTCGGCTTCACCGTCACCGCCGACGTCGAGGTGCCCGAAGGACCGCGCACCT
GGTGCATGACCCGCAAGCCCGGTGCCAGTTAACGAATTCTAGATCTTGAGACAAATGGCAGTATTCATCC
ACAATTTTAAAAGAAAAGGGGGGATTGGGGGGTACAGTGCAGGGGAAAGAATAGTAGACATAATAGCAAC
AGACATACAAACTAAAGAATTACAAAAACAAATTACAAAAATTCAAAATTTTCGGGTTTATTACAGGGAC
AGCAGAGATCCACTTTGGCGCCGGCTCGAGGCCTGCAGGTGCAAAGATGGATAAAGTTTTAAACAGAGAG
GAATCTTTGCAGCTAATGGACCTTCTAGGTCTTGAAAGGAGTGGGAATTGGCTCCGGTGCCCGTCAGTGG
GCAGAGCGCACATCGCCCACAGTCCCCGAGAAGTTGGGGGGAGGGGTCGGCAATTGAACCGGTGCCTAGA
GAAGGTGGCGCGGGGTAAACTGGGAAAGTGATGTCGTGTACTGGCTCCGCCTTTTTCCCGAGGGTGGGGG
AGAACCGTATATAAGTGCAGTAGTCGCCGTGAACGTTCTTTTTCGCAACGGGTTTGCCGCCAGAACACAG
GTAAGTGCCGTGTGTGGTTCCCGCGGGCCTGGCCTCTTTACGGGTTATGGCCCTTGCGTGCCTTGAATTA
CTTCCACCTGGCTGCAGTACGTGATTCTTGATCCCGAGCTTCGGGTTGGAAGTGGGTGGGAGAGTTCGAG
GCCTTGCGCTTAAGGAGCCCCTTCGCCTCGTGCTTGAGTTGAGGCCTGGCCTGGGCGCTGGGGCCGCCGC
GTGCGAATCTGGTGGCACCTTCGCGCCTGTCTCGCTGCTTTCGATAAGTCTCTAGCCATTTAAAATTTTT
GATGACCTGCTGCGACGCTTTTTTTCTGGCAAGATAGTCTTGTAAATGCGGGCCAAGATCTGCACACTGG
TATTTCGGTTTTTGGGGCCGCGGGCGGCGACGGGGCCCGTGCGTCCCAGCGCACATGTTCGGCGAGGCGG
GGCCTGCGAGCGCGGCCACCGAGAATCGGACGGGGGTAGTCTCAAGCTGGCCGGCCTGCTCTGGTGCCTG
GCCTCGCGCCGCCGTGTATCGCCCCGCCCTGGGCGGCAAGGCTGGCCCGGTCGGCACCAGTTGCGTGAGC
GGAAAGATGGCCGCTTCCCGGCCCTGCTGCAGGGAGCTCAAAATGGAGGACGCGGCGCTCGGGAGAGCGG
GCGGGTGAGTCACCCACACAAAGGAAAAGGGCCTTTCCGTCCTCAGCCGTCGCTTCATGTGACTCCACGG
AGTACCGGGCGCCGTCCAGGCACCTCGATTAGTTCTCGAGCTTTTGGAGTACGTCGTCTTTAGGTTGGGG
GGAGGGGTTTTATGCGATGGAGTTTCCCCACACTGAGTGGGTGGAGACTGAAGTTAGGCCAGCTTGGCAC
TTGATGTAATTCTCCTTGGAATTTGCCCTTTTTGAGTTTGGATCTTGGTTCATTCTCAAGCCTCAGACAG
TGGTTCAAAGTTTTTTTCTTCCATTTCAGGTGTCGTGAGGCTAGCACCGCCACCATGGCCCTCCCGACAC
CCTCGGACAGCACCCTCCCCGCGGAAGCCCGGGGACGAGGACGGCGACGGAGACTCGTTTGGACCCCGAG
CCAAAGCGAGGCCCTGCGAGCCTGCTTTGAGCGGAACCCGTACCCGGGCATCGCCACCAGAGAACGGCTG
GCCCAGGCCATCGGCATTCCGGAGCCCAGGGTCCAGATTTGGTTTCAGAATGAGAGGTCACGCCAGCTGA
GGCAGCACCGGCGGGAATCTCGGCCCTGGCCCGGGAGACGCGGCCCGCCAGAAGGCCGGCGAAAGCGGAC
CGCCGTCACCGGATCCCAGACCGCCCTGCTCCTCCGAGCCTTTGAGAAGGATCGCTTTCCAGGCATCGCC
GCCCGGGAGGAGCTGGCCAGAGAGACGGGCCTCCCGGAGTCCAGGATTCAGATCTGGTTTCAGAATCGAA
GGGCCAGGCACCCGGGACAGGGTGGCAGGGCGCCCGCGCAGGTCTAGTAATGAACTAGTCCGTAACTTGA
AAGTATTTCGATTTCTTGGCTTTATATATCTTGTGGAAAGGACGAGGCTTTCCCGAAATGCTGCACGGGA
CGCGTTAAGTCGACAATCAACCTCTGGATTACAAAATTTGTGAAAGATTGACTGGTATTCTTAACTATGT
TGCTCCTTTTACGCTATGTGGATACGCTGCTTTAATGCCTTTGTATCATGCTATTGCTTCCCGTATGGCT
TTCATTTTCTCCTCCTTGTATAAATCCTGGTTGCTGTCTCTTTATGAGGAGTTGTGGCCCGTTGTCAGGC
AACGTGGCGTGGTGTGCACTGTGTTTGCTGACGCAACCCCCACTGGTTGGGGCATTGCCACCACCTGTCA
GCTCCTTTCCGGGACTTTCGCTTTCCCCCTCCCTATTGCCACGGCGGAACTCATCGCCGCCTGCCTTGCC
CGCTGCTGGACAGGGGCTCGGCTGTTGGGCACTGACAATTCCGTGGTGTTGTCGGGGAAATCATCGTCCT
TTCCTTGGCTGCTCGCCTGTGTTGCCACCTGGATTCTGCGCGGGACGTCCTTCTGCTACGTCCCTTCGGC
CCTCAATCCAGCGGACCTTCCTTCCCGCGGCCTGCTGCCGGCTCTGCGGCCTCTTCCGCGTCTTCGCCTT
CGCCCTCAGACGAGTCGGATCTCCCTTTGGGCCGCCTCCCCGCGTCGACTTTAAGACCAATGACTTACAA
GGCAGCTGTAGATCTTAGCCACTTTTTAAAAGAAAAGGGGGGACTGGAAGGGCTAATTCACTCCCAACGA
AGACAAGATCTGCTTTTTGCTTGTACTGGGTCTCTCTGGTTAGACCAGATCTGAGCCTGGGAGCTCTCTG
GCTAACTAGGGAACCCACTGCTTAAGCCTCAATAAAGCTTGCCTTGAGTGCTTCAAGTAGTGTGTGCCCG
TCTGTTGTGTGACTCTGGTAACTAGAGATCCCTCAGACCCTTTTAGTCAGTGTGGAAAATCTCTAGCAGT
ACGTATAGTAGTTCATGTCATCTTATTATTCAGTATTTATAACTTGCAAAGAAATGAATATCAGAGAGTG
AGAGGAACTTGTTTATTGCAGCTTATAATGGTTACAAATAAAGCAATAGCATCACAAATTTCACAAATAA
AGCATTTTTTTCACTGCATTCTAGTTGTGGTTTGTCCAAACTCATCAATGTATCTTATCATGTCTGGCTC
TAGCTATCCCGCCCCTAACTCCGCCCATCCCGCCCCTAACTCCGCCCAGTTCCGCCCATTCTCCGCCCCA
TGGCTGACTAATTTTTTTTATTTATGCAGAGGCCGAGGCCGCCTCGGCCTCTGAGCTATTCCAGAAGTAG
TGAGGAGGCTTTTTTGGAGGCCTAGGGACGTACCCAATTCGCCCTATAGTGAGTCGTATTACGCGCGCTC
ACTGGCCGTCGTTTTACAACGTCGTGACTGGGAAAACCCTGGCGTTACCCAACTTAATCGCCTTGCAGCA
CATCCCCCTTTCGCCAGCTGGCGTAATAGCGAAGAGGCCCGCACCGATCGCCCTTCCCAACAGTTGCGCA
GCCTGAATGGCGAATGGG
[124 nt withheld, positions 6179-6302]
C
[91 nt withheld, positions 6304-6394]
A
[49 nt withheld, positions 6396-6444]
CCTTTGACGTTGGAGTCCACGTTCTTT
[37 nt withheld, positions 6472-6508]
ACCCTATCTCGGTCTATTCTTTTGATTTATAAGGGATTTTGCCGATTTCGGCCTATTGGTTAAAAAATGA
GCTGATTTAACAAAAATTTAACGCGAATTTTAACAAAATATTAACGCTTACAATTTAGGTGGCACTTTTC
GGGGAAATGTGCGCGGAACCCCTATTTGTTTATTTTTCTAAATACATTCAAATATGTATCCGCTCATGAG
ACAATAACCCTGATAAATGCTTCAATAATATTGAAAAAGGAAGAGTATGAGTATTCAACATTTCCGTGTC
GCCCTTATTCCCTTTTTTGCGGCATTTTGCCTTCCTGTTTTTGCTCACCCAGAAACGCTGGTGAAAGTAA
AAGATGCTGAAGATCAGTTGGGTGCACGAGTGGGTTACATCGAACTGGATCTCAACAGCGGTAAGATCCT
TGAGAGTTTTCGCCCCGAAGAACGTTTTCCAATGATGAGCACTTTTAAAGTTCTGCTATGTGGCGCGGTA
TTATCCCGTATTGACGCCGGGCAAGAGCAACTCGGTCGCCGCATACACTATTCTCAGAATGACTTGGTTG
AGTACTCACCAGTCACAGAAAAGCATCTTACGGATGGCATGACAGTAAGAGAATTATGCAGTGCTGCCAT
AACCATGAGTGATAACACTGCGGCCAACTTACTTCTGACAACGATCGGAGGACCGAAGGAGCTAACCGCT
TTTTTGCACAACATGGGGGATCATGTAACTCGCCTTGATCGTTGGGAACCGGAGCTGAATGAAGCCATAC
CAAACGACGAGCGTGACACCACGATGCCTGTAGCAATGGCAACAACGTTGCGCAAACTATTAACTGGCGA
ACTACTTACTCTAGCTTCCCGGCAACAATTAATAGACTGGATGGAGGCGGATAAAGTTGCAGGACCACTT
CTGCGCTCGGCCCTTCCGGCTGGCTGGTTTATTGCTGATAAATCTGGAGCCGGTGAGCGTGGGTCTCGCG
GTATCATTGCAGCACTGGGGCCAGATGGTAAGCCCTCCCGTATCGTAGTTATCTACACGACGGGGAGTCA
GGCAACTATGGATGAACGAAATAGACAGATCGCTGAGATAGGTGCCTCACTGATTAAGCATTGGTAACTG
TCAGACCAAGTTTACTCATATATACTTTAGATTGATTTAAAACTTCATTTTTAATTTAAAAGGATCTAGG
TGAAGATCCTTTTTGATAATCTCATGACCAAAATCCCTTAACGTGAGTTTTCGTTCCACTGAGCGTCAGA
CCCCGTAGAAAAGATCAAAGGATCTTCTTGAGATCCTTTTTTTCTGCGCGTAATCTGCTGCTTGCAAACA
AAAAAACCACCGCTACCAGCGGTGGTTTGTTTGCCGGATCAAGAGCTACCAACTCTTTTTCCGAAGGTAA
CTGGCTTCAGCAGAGCGCAGATACCAAATACTGTTCTTCTAGTGTAGCCGTAGTTAGGCCACCACTTCAA
GAACTCTGTAGCACCGCCTACATACCTCGCTCTGCTAATCCTGTTACCAGTGGCTGCTGCCAGTGGCGAT
AAGTCGTGTCTTACCGGGTTGGACTCAAGACGATAGTTACCGGATAAGGCGCAGCGGTCGGGCTGAACGG
GGGGTTCGTGCACACAGCCCAGCTTGGAGCGAACGACCTACACCGAACTGAGATACCTACAGCGTGAGCT
ATGAGAAAGCGCCACGCTTCCCGAAGGGAGAAAGGCGGACAGGTATCCGGTAAGCGGCAGGGTCGGAACA
GGAGAGCGCACGAGGGAGCTTCCAGGGGGAAACGCCTGGTATCTTTATAGTCCTGTCGGGTTTCGCCACC
TCTGACTTGAGCGTCGATTTTTGTGATGCTCGTCAGGGGGGCGGAGCCTATGGAAAAACGCCAGCAACGC
GGCCTTTTTACGGTTCCTGGCCTTTTGCTGGCCTTTTGCTCACATGTTCTTTCCTGCGTTATCCCCTGAT
TCTGTGGATAACCGTATTACCGCCTTTGAGTGAGCTGATACCGCTCGCCGCAGCCGAACGACCGAGCGCA
GCGAGTCAGTGAGCGAGGAAGCGGAAGAGCGCCCAATACGCAAACCGCCTCTCCCCGCGCGTTGGCCGAT
TCATTAATGCAGCTGGCACGACAGGTTTCCCGACTGGAAAGCGGGCAGTGAGCGCAACGCAATTAATGTG
AGTTAGCTCACTCATTAGGCACCCCAGGCTTTACACTTTATGCTTCCGGCTCGTATGTTGTGTGGAATTG
TGAGCGGATAACAATTTCACACAGGAAACAGCTATGACCATGATTACGCCAAGCGCGCAATTAACCCTCA
CTAAAGGGAACAAAAGCTGGAGCTGCAAGC
Features (pLannotate 1.2.2; 31 found; start..end, strand, type, name):
      5..231     +  promoter       RSV promoter: Rous sarcoma virus enhancer/promoter
    232..412     +  LTR            5' LTR (truncated): truncated 5' long terminal repeat (LTR) from HIV-1
    459..584     +  misc_feature   HIV-1 Ψ: packaging signal of human immunodeficiency virus type 1
    568..931     +  CDS            HIV-1 gag (fragment): gag protein from human immunodeficiency virus 1; gag
   1077..1310    +  misc_feature   RRE: The Rev response element (RRE) of HIV-1 allows for Rev-dependent mRNA export from the nucleus to the cytoplasm.
   1687..1713    +  CDS            Rev (fragment): human immunodeficiency virus 1 (HIV-1) Rev protein; rev; enhances nuclear export of unspliced and incompletely spliced viral mRNAs
   1720..1743    +  promoter       SV40 promoter (fragment): SV40 early promoter
   1744..1815    +  promoter       SV40 promoter (fragment): SV40 enhancer and early promoter
   1839..1974    +  rep_origin     SV40 ori: SV40 origin of replication
   2020..2616    +  CDS            PuroR (fragment): puromycin N-acetyltransferase; pac from Streptomyces; confers resistance to puromycin
   2665..2782    +  misc_feature   cPPT/CTS: central polypurine tract and central termination sequence of HIV-1
   2847..2913    +  CDS            small t antigen (fragment): SV40 (simian virus 40) small t antigen
   2920..4098    +  promoter       EF-1α promoter: strong constitutive promoter for human elongation factor EF-1α
   4115..4591    +  CDS            DUX1 (fragment): DUX1_HUMAN - Experimental evidence at protein level: Swiss-Prot protein existence level 1. Probable transcription activator. Binds the P5 DNA element sequence 5'-GATCTGAGTCTAATTGAGAATTACTGTAC-3'. From Homo sapiens (Human).
   4610..4663    +  promoter       U6 promoter (fragment): RNA polymerase III promoter for human U6 snRNA
   4705..5293    +  misc_feature   WPRE: woodchuck hepatitis virus posttranscriptional regulatory element
   5344..5363    +  misc_feature   cPPT/CTS (fragment): central polypurine tract and central termination sequence of HIV-1
   5365..5598    +  LTR            3' LTR (ΔU3): self-inactivating 3' long terminal repeat (LTR) from HIV-1
   5676..5797    +  polyA_signal   SV40 poly(A) signal: SV40 polyadenylation signal
   5837..5972    +  rep_origin     SV40 ori: SV40 origin of replication
   5993..6011    -  promoter       T7 promoter: promoter for bacteriophage T7 RNA polymerase
   6019..6174    +  CDS            lacZα (fragment): LacZα fragment of β-galactosidase; lacZ fragment
   6179..6607    +  rep_origin     f1 ori (sequence partly withheld): f1 bacteriophage origin of replication; arrow indicates direction of (+) strand synthesis
   6660..6764    +  promoter       AmpR promoter: bla
   6765..7625    +  CDS            AmpR: β-lactamase; bla; confers resistance to ampicillin, carbenicillin, and related antibiotics
   7796..8384    +  rep_origin     ori: high-copy-number ColE1/pMB1/pBR322/pUC origin of replication
   8567..8659    +  CDS            lacI (fragment): lac repressor; lacI; The lac repressor binds to the lac operator to inhibit transcription in E. coli. This inhibition can be relieved by adding lactose or isopropyl-β-D-thiogalactopyranoside (IPTG).
   8672..8693    +  protein_bind   CAP binding site: CAP binding activates transcription in the presence of cAMP. E. coli catabolite activator protein
   8708..8738    +  promoter       lac promoter: promoter for the E. coli lac operon
   8746..8762    +  protein_bind   lac operator: The lac repressor binds to the lac operator to inhibit transcription in E. coli. This inhibition can be relieved by adding lactose or isopropyl-β-D-thiogalactopyranoside (IPTG). lac repressor encoded by lacI
   8807..8825    +  promoter       T3 promoter: promoter for bacteriophage T3 RNA polymerase
