[The description below was written by a language model from this plasmid's Addgene catalogue record and pLannotate feature annotations shown in this document.]
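Description:
TFORF1226 is a lentiviral mammalian expression plasmid built on the pLX_TRC317 backbone, one member of a barcoded library of transcription factor open reading frames. It carries a human DUX4 insert of about 584 bp, corresponding to a specific annotated transcript isoform, placed downstream of the strong constitutive EF-1α promoter. The automated annotation labels the coding region at this position as a fragment of the related double-homeobox protein DUX1. This most likely reflects homology within the DUX family rather than a different insert, and the catalogue entry identifies it as DUX4. According to the record, each ORF in the collection is paired with a unique 24-bp barcode so that the factor can be identified in pooled screens. The barcode is not annotated separately in the feature table. A WPRE follows the insert region to enhance transcript stability and expression.

The viral framework is that of a third-generation, self-inactivating vector. An RSV promoter drives a truncated HIV-1 5' LTR, followed by the Ψ packaging signal with a partial gag sequence, the Rev response element for nuclear export of the genomic RNA, a cPPT/CTS element and a ΔU3 3' LTR with a downstream SV40 polyadenylation signal. Upstream of the EF-1α cassette, an SV40 early promoter drives puromycin N-acetyltransferase for selecting transduced cells. In bacteria the plasmid is maintained by a high-copy ColE1/pUC-type origin and ampicillin resistance, and the backbone also retains an f1 origin and remnants of lac, T7 and T3 elements. The depositor notes a risk of recombination during propagation. The construct is intended for DUX4 overexpression, individually or in pooled screens of transcription factor-directed differentiation.
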