Addgene plasmid #142759: TFORF1226
Purpose: Lentiviral vector for overexpressing transcription factor ORFs with unique 24-bp barcodes. Barcodes facilitate identification of transcription factors in pooled screens.
Depositing lab: Feng Zhang. Depositing organization: Broad Institute. Publication: A transcription factor atlas of directed differentiation. Joung J, Ma S, Tay T, Geiger-Schuller KR, Kirchgatterer PC, Verdine VK, Guo B, Arias-Garcia MA, Allen WE, Singh A, Kuksenko O, Abudayyeh OO, Gootenberg JS, Fu Z, Macrae RK, Buenrostro JD, Regev A, Zhang F. Cell. 2023 Jan 5;186(1):209-229.e26. doi: 10.1016/j.cell.2022.11.026. PubMed 36608654.
Backbone
  Vector backbone: pLX_TRC317
  Backbone manufacturer: Broad Institute Genetic Perturbation Platform
  Backbone size w/o insert (bp): 8264
  Vector type: Mammalian Expression, Lentiviral
  Selectable markers: Puromycin
Growth in bacteria
  Bacterial resistance: Ampicillin, 100 μg/mL
  Growth temperature: 37°C
  Growth strain: NEB Stable
  Copy number: High Copy
Gene/Insert
  Gene/Insert name: DUX4
  Species: H. sapiens (human)
  Insert size (bp): 584
  Entrez Gene: DUX4 (a.k.a. DUX4L)
  Promoter: EF1a
  Cloning method: Unknown
  Sequencing primers: 5′ GGGTGGAGACTGAAGTTAGGCCAG; 3′ CACATAGCGTAAAAGGAGCAACATAG
Terms and licenses: Academic/Nonprofit Terms; Industry Terms: Not Available to Industry
Depositor comments: XM_011531514,ENST00000570263 . The transcription factor ORF portion of this plasmid was synthesized by Genewiz. Please test multiple small colonies in case of plasmid recombination. To make this collection available in a timely manner, a portion of this collection was not fully sequenced by Addgene. If an Addgene verified full plasmid sequence is not available, please contact us prior to placing an order to request the full sequence.
How to cite: TFORF1226 was a gift from Feng Zhang (Addgene plasmid # 142759 ; http://n2t.net/addgene:142759 ; RRID:Addgene_142759)
