>Addgene plasmid #142759 | TFORF1226 | depositor partial sequence | sequence record 280415 | Insert
ACCGCCACCATGGCCCTCCCGACACCCTCGGACAGCACCCTCCCCGCGGAAGCCCGGGGACGAGGACGGC
GACGGAGACTCGTTTGGACCCCGAGCCAAAGCGAGGCCCTGCGAGCCTGCTTTGAGCGGAACCCGTACCC
GGGCATCGCCACCAGAGAACGGCTGGCCCAGGCCATCGGCATTCCGGAGCCCAGGGTCCAGATTTGGTTT
CAGAATGAGAGGTCACGCCAGCTGAGGCAGCACCGGCGGGAATCTCGGCCCTGGCCCGGGAGACGCGGCC
CGCCAGAAGGCCGGCGAAAGCGGACCGCCGTCACCGGATCCCAGACCGCCCTGCTCCTCCGAGCCTTTGA
GAAGGATCGCTTTCCAGGCATCGCCGCCCGGGAGGAGCTGGCCAGAGAGACGGGCCTCCCGGAGTCCAGG
ATTCAGATCTGGTTTCAGAATCGAAGGGCCAGGCACCCGGGACAGGGTGGCAGGGCGCCCGCGCAGGTCT
AGTAATGAACTAGTCCGTAACTTGAAAGTATTTCGATTTCTTGGCTTTATATATCTTGTGGAAAGGACGA
GGCTTTCCCGAAATGCTGCACGGG
