>Addgene plasmid #142759 | TFORF1226 | depositor partial sequence | sequence record 280416 | Barcode
GGCTTTCCCGAAATGCTGCACGGG
